Addgene plasmid #18115: pMXs-hNANOG (Plath)
Depositing lab: Kathrin Plath. Depositing organization: University of California, Los Angeles (UCLA). Publication: Generation of human induced pluripotent stem cells from dermal fibroblasts. Lowry WE, Richter L, Yachechko R, Pyle AD, Tchieu J, Sridharan R, Clark AT, Plath K. Proc Natl Acad Sci U S A. 2008 Feb 26. 105(8):2883-8. 10.1073/pnas.0711983105 PubMed 18287077.
Backbone
  Vector backbone: PMXs
  Backbone size w/o insert (bp): 4622
  Vector type: Mammalian Expression, Retroviral
Growth in bacteria
  Bacterial resistance: Ampicillin, 100 μg/mL
  Growth temperature: 37°C
  Growth strain: DH5alpha
  Copy number: High Copy
Gene/Insert
  Gene/Insert name: Nanog homeobox (alt name: NANOG)
  Species: H. sapiens (human)
  Insert size (bp): 918
  Entrez Gene: NANOG
  Cloning method: Restriction Enzyme; 5′ cloning site EcoRI (not destroyed); 3′ cloning site Not I (not destroyed)
  Sequencing primers: 5′ cctctagactgccggatctagcta
Resource information
  A portion of this plasmid was derived from a plasmid made by: pMXs is originally from Dr. Toshio Kitamura of the University of Tokyo, the Institute of Medical Science. If you use this plasmid in a paper, please cite: Retrovirus-mediated gene transfer and expression cloning: powerful tools in functional genomics. Exp Hematol. 2003 Nov;31(11):1007-14. Kitamura T, Koshino Y, Shibata F, Oki T, Nakajima H, Nosaka T, Kumagai H.
Terms and licenses: Academic/Nonprofit Terms; Industry Terms: Not Available to Industry
How to cite: pMXs-hNANOG (Plath) was a gift from Kathrin Plath (Addgene plasmid # 18115 ; http://n2t.net/addgene:18115 ; RRID:Addgene_18115)
