[The description below was written by a language model from this plasmid's Addgene catalogue record and pLannotate feature annotations shown in this document.]
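Description:
pMXs-hNANOG (Plath) is a Moloney murine leukemia virus (MMLV)-based retroviral expression vector carrying the human NANOG (Nanog homeobox) coding sequence in the pMXs backbone. In bacteria it is maintained as a high-copy plasmid through a ColE1/pUC-type origin of replication and selected with ampicillin via the β-lactamase gene and its native promoter. The annotated sequence is about 5.5 kb, consistent with the roughly 4.6 kb backbone plus the roughly 0.9 kb insert. A short lacI fragment spanning the sequence origin appears to be a backbone remnant with no evident function.

The retroviral cassette begins with a 5′ MMLV LTR, followed by the packaging signal (Ψ, with an additional fragment annotated as MESV-type Ψ), a truncated gag region lacking its start codon, and a pol-derived segment containing a splice acceptor. The extended gag sequence aids encapsidation of the viral RNA. NANOG was cloned between EcoRI and NotI sites, both retained, directly downstream of these elements. No internal promoter is annotated, so transcription is presumably driven by the 5′ LTR. No epitope tag, reporter or mammalian selection marker appears in the record. The cassette ends with a 3′ LTR. The automated annotation labels a short piece of it as a ΔU3 self-inactivating fragment, but the adjoining sequence is annotated as ordinary MMLV LTR, so this is not clear evidence of a self-inactivating design.

Because it lacks functional gag, pol and env genes, the vector needs these supplied in trans by packaging cells to produce replication-defective virus that integrates in dividing target cells. The associated publication concerns generating human induced pluripotent stem cells from dermal fibroblasts, which indicates its use for delivering NANOG as a reprogramming factor.
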