Features (pLannotate 1.2.2; 12 found; start..end, strand, type, name):
    234..822     -  rep_origin     ori: high-copy-number ColE1/pMB1/pBR322/pUC origin of replication
    986..1846    -  CDS            AmpR: β-lactamase; bla; confers resistance to ampicillin, carbenicillin, and related antibiotics
   1847..1951    -  promoter       AmpR promoter: bla
   1981..2574    +  LTR            LTR: long terminal repeat from Moloney murine leukemia virus
   2637..2836    +  misc_feature   MMLV Ψ: packaging signal of Moloney murine leukemia virus (MMLV)
   2888..2976    +  misc_feature   MESV Ψ (fragment): packaging signal of murine embryonic stem cell virus
   3053..3469    +  CDS            gag (truncated): truncated Moloney murine leukemia virus (MMLV) gag gene lacking the start codon
   3479..3853    +  misc_feature   pol region: Moloney murine leukemia virus (MMLV) pol region containing the splice acceptor site
   3904..4818    +  CDS            NANOG: NANOG_HUMAN - Experimental evidence at protein level: Swiss-Prot protein existence level 1. Transcription regulator involved in inner cell mass and embryonic stem (ES) cells proliferation and self-renewal. Imposes pluripotency on ES cells and prevents their differentiation towards extraembryonic endoderm and trophectoderm lineages. Blocks bone morphogenetic protein-induced mesoderm differentiation of ES cells by physically interacting with SMAD1 and interfering with the recruitment of coactivators to the active SMAD transcriptional complexes. Acts as a transcriptional activator or repressor. B
   4888..5009    +  LTR            3' LTR (ΔU3) (fragment): self-inactivating 3' long terminal repeat (LTR) from Moloney murine leukemia virus
   5010..5479    +  LTR            LTR: long terminal repeat from Moloney murine leukemia virus
   5545..51      -  CDS            lacI (fragment) (across the origin): lac repressor; lacI; The lac repressor binds to the lac operator to inhibit transcription in E. coli. This inhibition can be relieved by adding lactose or isopropyl-β-D-thiogalactopyranoside (IPTG).
>Addgene plasmid #18115 | pMXs-hNANOG (Plath) | addgene full sequence | sequence record 168584 | Addgene NGS result
CATTAATGAATCGGCCAACGCGCGGGGAGAGGCGGTTTGCGTATTGGGCGCTCTTCCGCTTCCTCGCTCA
CTGACTCGCTGCGCTCGGTCGTTCGGCTGCGGCGAGCGGTATCAGCTCACTCAAAGGCGGTAATACGGTT
ATCCACAGAATCAGGGGATAACGCAGGAAAGAACATGTGAGCAAAAGGCCAGCAAAAGGCCAGGAACCGT
AAAAAGGCCGCGTTGCTGGCGTTTTTCCATAGGCTCCGCCCCCCTGACGAGCATCACAAAAATCGACGCT
CAAGTCAGAGGTGGCGAAACCCGACAGGACTATAAAGATACCAGGCGTTTCCCCCTGGAAGCTCCCTCGT
GCGCTCTCCTGTTCCGACCCTGCCGCTTACCGGATACCTGTCCGCCTTTCTCCCTTCGGGAAGCGTGGCG
CTTTCTCATAGCTCACGCTGTAGGTATCTCAGTTCGGTGTAGGTCGTTCGCTCCAAGCTGGGCTGTGTGC
ACGAACCCCCCGTTCAGCCCGACCGCTGCGCCTTATCCGGTAACTATCGTCTTGAGTCCAACCCGGTAAG
ACACGACTTATCGCCACTGGCAGCAGCCACTGGTAACAGGATTAGCAGAGCGAGGTATGTAGGCGGTGCT
ACAGAGTTCTTGAAGTGGTGGCCTAACTACGGCTACACTAGAAGAACAGTATTTGGTATCTGCGCTCTGC
TGAAGCCAGTTACCTTCGGAAAAAGAGTTGGTAGCTCTTGATCCGGCAAACAAACCACCGCTGGTAGCGG
TGGTTTTTTTGTTTGCAAGCAGCAGATTACGCGCAGAAAAAAAGGATCTCAAGAAGATCCTTTGATCTTT
TCTACGGGGTCTGACGCTCAGTGGAACGAAAACTCACGTTAAGGGATTTTGGTCATGAGATTATCAAAAA
GGATCTTCACCTAGATCCTTTTGCGGCCGGCCGCAAATCAATCTAAAGTATATATGAGTAAACTTGGTCT
GACAGTTACCAATGCTTAATCAGTGAGGCACCTATCTCAGCGATCTGTCTATTTCGTTCATCCATAGTTG
CCTGACTCCCCGTCGTGTAGATAACTACGATACGGGAGGGCTTACCATCTGGCCCCAGTGCTGCAATGAT
ACCGCGAGACCCACGCTCACCGGCTCCAGATTTATCAGCAATAAACCAGCCAGCCGGAAGGGCCGAGCGC
AGAAGTGGTCCTGCAACTTTATCCGCCTCCATCCAGTCTATTAATTGTTGCCGGGAAGCTAGAGTAAGTA
GTTCGCCAGTTAATAGTTTGCGCAACGTTGTTGCCATTGCTACAGGCATCGTGGTGTCACGCTCGTCGTT
TGGTATGGCTTCATTCAGCTCCGGTTCCCAACGATCAAGGCGAGTTACATGATCCCCCATGTTGTGCAAA
AAAGCGGTTAGCTCCTTCGGTCCTCCGATCGTTGTCAGAAGTAAGTTGGCCGCAGTGTTATCACTCATGG
TTATGGCAGCACTGCATAATTCTCTTACTGTCATGCCATCCGTAAGATGCTTTTCTGTGACTGGTGAGTA
CTCAACCAAGTCATTCTGAGAATAGTGTATGCGGCGACCGAGTTGCTCTTGCCCGGCGTCAATACGGGAT
AATACCGCGCCACATAGCAGAACTTTAAAAGTGCTCATCATTGGAAAACGTTCTTCGGGGCGAAAACTCT
CAAGGATCTTACCGCTGTTGAGATCCAGTTCGATGTAACCCACTCGTGCACCCAACTGATCTTCAGCATC
TTTTACTTTCACCAGCGTTTCTGGGTGAGCAAAAACAGGAAGGCAAAATGCCGCAAAAAAGGGAATAAGG
GCGACACGGAAATGTTGAATACTCATACTCTTCCTTTTTCAATATTATTGAAGCATTTATCAGGGTTATT
GTCTCATGAGCGGATACATATTTGAATGTATTTAGAAAAATAAACAAATAGGGGTTCCGCGCACATTTCC
CCGAAAAGTGCCACCTGCATAATGAAAGACCCCACCTGTAGGTTTGGCAAGCTAGCTTAAGTAACGCCAT
TTTGCAAGGCATGGAAAAATACATAACTGAGAATAGAAAAGTTCAGATCAAGGTCAGGAACAGATGGAAC
AGCTGAATATGGGCCAAACAGGATATCTGTGGTAAGCAGTTCCTGCCCCGGCTCAGGGCCAAGAACAGAT
GGAACAGCTGAATATGGGCCAAACAGGATATCTGTGGTAAGCAGTTCCTGCCCCGGCTCAGGGCCAAGAA
CAGATGGTCCCCAGATGCGGTCCAGCCCTCAGCAGTTTCTAGAGAACCATCAGATGTTTCCAGGGTGCCC
CAAGGACCTGAAATGACCCTGTGCCTTATTTGAACTAACCAATCAGTTCGCTTCTCGCTTCTGTTCGCGC
GCTTCTGCTCCCCGAGCTCAATAAAAGAGCCCACAACCCCTCACTCGGCGCGCCAGTCCTCCGATTGACT
GAGTCGCCCGGGTACCCGTGTATCCAATAAACCCTCTTGCAGTTGCATCCGACTTGTGGTCTCGCTGTTC
CTTGGGAGGGTCTCCTCTGAGTGATTGACTACCCGTCAGCGGGGGTCTTTCATTTGGGGGCTCGTCCGGG
ATCGGGAGACCCCTGCCCAGGGACCACCGACCCACCACCGGGAGGTAAGCTGGCCAGCAACTTATCTGTG
TCTGTCCGATTGTCTAGTGTCTATGACTGATTTTATGCGCCTGCGTCGGTACTAGTTAGCTAACTAGCTC
TGTATCTGGCGGACCCGTGGTGGAACTGACGAGTTCGGAACACCCGGCCGCAACCCTGGGAGACGTCCCA
GGGACTTCGGGGGCCGTTTTTGTGGCCCGACCTGAGTCCAAAAATCCCGATCGTTTTGGACTCTTTGGTG
CACCCCCCTAATAGGAGGGATATGTGGTTCTGGTAGGAGACGAGAACCTAAAACAGTTCCCGCCTCCGTC
TGAATTTTTGCTTTCGGTTTGGGACCGAAGCCGCGCCGCGCGTCTTGTCTGCTGCAGCATCGTTCTGTGT
TGTCTCTGTCTGACTGTGTTTCTGTATTTGTCTGAAAATTAGGGCCAGACTGTTACCACTCCCTTAAGTT
TGACCTTAGGTCACTGGAAAGATGTCGAGCGGATCGCTCACAACCAGTCGGTAGATGTCAAGAAGAGACG
TTGGGTTACCTTCTGCTCTGCAGAATGGCCAACCTTTAACGTCGGATGGCCGCGAGACGGCACCTTTAAC
CGAGACCTCATCACCCAGGTTAAGATCAAGGTCTTTTCACCTGGCCCGCATGGACACCCAGACCAGGTCC
CCTACATCGTGACCTGGGAAGCCTTGGCTTTTGACCCCCCTCCCTGGGTCAAGCCCTTTGTACACCCTAA
GCCTCCGCCTCCTCTTCCTCCATCCGCCCCGTCTCTCCCCCTTGAACCTCCTCGTTCGACCCCGCCTCGA
TCCTCCCTTTATCCAGCCCTCACTCCTTCTCTAGGCGCCCCCATATGGCCATATGAGATCTTATATGGGG
CACCCCCGCCCCTTGTAAACTTCCCTGACCCTGACATGACAAGAGTTACTAACAGCCCCTCTCTCCAAGC
TCACTTACAGGCTCTCTACTTAGTCCAGCACGAAGTCTGGAGACCTCTGGCGGCAGCCTACCAAGAACAA
CTGGACCGACCGGTGGTACCTCACCCTTACCGAGTCGGCGACACAGTGTGGGTCCGCCGACACCAGACTA
AGAACCTAGAACCTCGCTGGAAAGGACCTTACACAGTCCTGCTGACCACCCCCACCGCCCTCAAAGTAGA
CGGCATCGCAGCTTGGATACACGCCGCCCACGTGAAGGCTGCCGACCCCGGGGGTGGACCATCCTCTAGA
CTGCCGGATCTAGCTAGTTAATTAAGGATCCCAGTGTGGTGGTACGGGAATTCATGAGTGTGGATCCAGC
TTGTCCCCAAAGCTTGCCTTGCTTTGAAGCATCCGACTGTAAAGAATCTTCACCTATGCCTGTGATTTGT
GGGCCTGAAGAAAACTATCCATCCTTGCAAATGTCTTCTGCTGAGATGCCTCACACGGAGACTGTCTCTC
CTCTTCCCTCCTCCATGGATCTGCTTATTCAGGACAGCCCTGATTCTTCCACCAGTCCCAAAGGCAAACA
ACCCACTTCTGCAGAGAATAGTGTCGCAAAAAAGGAAGACAAGGTCCCAGTCAAGAAACAGAAGACCAGA
ACTGTGTTCTCTTCCACCCAGCTGTGTGTACTCAATGATAGATTTCAGAGACAGAAATACCTCAGTCTCC
AGCAGATGCAAGAACTCTCCAACATCCTGAACCTCAGCTACAAACAGGTGAAGACCTGGTTCCAGAACCA
GAGAATGAAATCTAAGAGGTGGCAGAAAAACAACTGGCCGAAGAATAGCAATGGTGTGACGCAGAAGGCC
TCAGCACCTACCTACCCCAGCCTCTACTCTTCCTACCACCAGGGATGCCTGGTGAACCCGACTGGGAACC
TTCCAATGTGGAGCAACCAGACCTGGAACAATTCAACCTGGAGCAACCAGACCCAGAACATCCAGTCCTG
GAGCAACCACTCCTGGAACACTCAGACCTGGTGCACCCAATCCTGGAACAATCAGGCCTGGAACAGTCCC
TTCTATAACTGTGGAGAGGAATCTCTGCAGTCCTGCATGCAGTTCCAGCCAAATTCTCCTGCCAGTGACT
TGGAGGCTGCTTTGGAAGCTGCTGGGGAAGGCCTTAATGTAATACAGCAGACCACTAGGTATTTTAGTAC
TCCACAAACCATGGATTTATTCCTAAACTACTCCATGAACATGCAACCTGAAGACGTGTGAGCGGCCGCC
AGCACAGTGGTCGACGATAAAATAAAAGATTTTATTTAGTCTCCAGAAAAAGGGGGGAATGAAAGACCCC
ACCTGTAGGTTTGGCAAGCTAGCTTAAGTAACGCCATTTTGCAAGGCATGGAAAAATACATAACTGAGAA
TAGAGAAGTTCAGATCAAGGTCAGGAACAGATGGAACAGCTGAATATGGGCCAAACAGGATATCTGTGGT
AAGCAGTTCCTGCCCCGGCTCAGGGCCAAGAACAGATGGAACAGCTGAATATGGGCCAAACAGGATATCT
GTGGTAAGCAGTTCCTGCCCCGGCTCAGGGCCAAGAACAGATGGTCCCCAGATGCGGTCCAGCCCTCAGC
AGTTTCTAGAGAACCATCAGATGTTTCCAGGGTGCCCCAAGGACCTGAAATGACCCTGTGCCTTATTTGA
ACTAACCAATCAGTTCGCTTCTCGCTTCTGTTCGCGCGCTTCTGCTCCCCGAGCTCAATAAAAGAGCCCA
CAACCCCTCACTCGGGGCGCCAGTCCTCCGATTGACTGAGTCGCCCGGGTACCCGTGTATCCAATAAACC
CTCTTGCAGTTGCATCCGACTTGTGGTCTCGCTGTTCCTTGGGAGGGTCTCCTCTGAGTGATTGACTACC
CGTCAGCGGGGGTCTTTCACATGCAGCATGTATCAAAATTAATTTGGTTTTTTTTCTTAAGTATTTACAT
TAAATGGCCATAGTTG
