>Addgene plasmid #18115 | pMXs-hNANOG (Plath) | depositor partial sequence | sequence record 8657 | Author sequence
ATGAGTGTGGATCCAGCTTGTCCCCAAAGCTTGCCTTGCTTTGAAGCATCCGACTGTAAAGAATCTTCAC
CTATGCCTGTGATTTGTGGGCCTGAAGAAAACTATCCATCCTTGCAAATGTCTTCTGCTGAGATGCCTCA
CACGGAGACTGTCTCTCCTCTTCCCTCCTCCATGGATCTGCTTATTCAGGACAGCCCTGATTCTTCCACC
AGTCCCAAAGGCAAACAACCCACTTCTGCAGAGAATAGTGTCGCAAAAAAGGAAGACAAGGTCCCAGTCA
AGAAACAGAAGACCAGAACTGTGTTCTCTTCCACCCAGCTGTGTGTACTCAATGATAGATTTCAGAGACA
GAAATACCTCAGTCTCCAGCAGATGCAAGAACTCTCCAACATCCTGAACCTCAGCTACAAACAGGTGAAG
ACCTGGTTCCAGAACCAGAGAATGAAATCTAAGAGGTGGCAGAAAAACAACTGGCCGAAGAATAGCAATG
GTGTGACGCAGAAGGCCTCAGCACCTACCTACCCCAGCCTCTACTCTTCCTACCACCAGGGATGCCTGGT
GAACCCGACTGGGAACCTTCCAATGTGGAGCAACCAGACCTGGAACAATTCAACCTGGAGCAACCAGACC
CAGAACATCCAGTCCTGGAGCAACCACTCCTGGAACACTCAGACCTGGTGCACCCAATCCTGGAACAATC
AGGCCTGGAACAGTCCCTTCTATAACTGTGGAGAGGAATCTCTGCAGTCCTGCATGCAGTTCCAGCCAAA
TTCTCCTGCCAGTGACTTGGAGGCTGCTTTGGAAGCTGCTGGGGAAGGCCTTAATGTAATACAGCAGACC
ACTAGGTATTTTAGTACTCCACAAACCATGGATTTATTCCTAAACTACTCCATGAACATGCAACCTGAAG
ACGTGTGA
