>Addgene plasmid #18115 | pMXs-hNANOG (Plath) | addgene partial sequence | sequence record 23978 | 18115 with pBMN-5
TCCTCTAGACTGCCGGATCTAGCTAGTTAATTAAGGATCCCAGTGTGGTGGTACGGGAATTCATGAGTGT
GGATCCAGCTTGTCCCCAAAGCTTGCCTTGCTTTGAAGCATCCGACTGTAAAGAATCTTCACCTATGCCT
GTGATTTGTGGGCCTGAAGAAAACTATCCATCCTTGCAAATGTCTTCTGCTGAGATGCCTCACACGGAGA
CTGTCTCTCCTCTTCCCTCCTCCATGGATCTGCTTATTCAGGACAGCCCTGATTCTTCCACCAGTCCCAA
AGGCAAACAACCCACTTCTGCAGAGAATAGTGTCGCAAAAAAGGAAGACAAGGTCCCAGTCAAGAAACAG
AAGACCAGAACTGTGTTCTCTTCCACCCAGCTGTGTGTACTCAATGATAGATTTCAGAGACAGAAATACC
TCAGTCTCCAGCAGATGCAAGAACTCTCCAACATCCTGAACCTCAGCTACAAACAGGTGAAGACCTGGTT
CCAGAACCAGAGAATGAAATCTAAGAGGTGGCAGAAAAACAACTGGCCGAAGAATAGCAATGGTGTGACG
CAGAAGGCCTCAGCACCTACCTACCCCAGCCTCTACTCTTCCTACCACCAGGGATGCCTGGTGAACCCGA
CTGGGAACCTTCCAATGTGGAGCAACCAGACCTGGAACAATTCAACCTGGAGCAACCAGACCCAGAACAT
CCAGTCCTGGAGCAACCACTCCTGGAACACTCAGACCTGGTGCACCCAATCCTGGAACAATCAGGCCTGG
AACAGTCCCTTCTATAACTGTGGAGAGGAATCTCTGCAGTCCTGCATGCAGTTCCAGCCAAATTCTCCTG
CCAGTGACTTGGAGGCTGCTTTGGAAGCTGCTGG
